>Addgene plasmid #186532 | pBAD-mhYFP | addgene full sequence | sequence record 368231 | Addgene NGS Result
TTTCATACTCCCGCCATTCAGAGAAGAAACCAATTGTCCATATTGCATCAGACATTGCCGTCACTGCGTC
TTTTACTGGCTCTTCTCGCTAACCAAACCGGTAACCCCGCTTATTAAAAGCATTCTGTAACAAAGCGGGA
CCAAAGCCATGACAAAAACGCGTAACAAAAGTGTCTATAATCACGGCAGAAAAGTCCACATTGATTATTT
GCACGGCGTCACACTTTGCTATGCCATAGCATTTTTATCCATAAGATTAGCGGATCCTACCTGACGCTTT
TTATCGCAACTCTCTACTGTTTCTCCATACCCGTTTTTTGGGCTAACAGGAGGAATTAACCATGGGGAGC
CACCATCACCATCACCATGGCAGATCTATGGTGAGCAAGGGCGAGGAGCTGTTCACCGGGGTGGTGCCCA
TCCTGGTCGAGCTGGACGGCGACGTAAACGGCCACAAGTTCAGCGTCCGCGGCGAGGGCGAGGGCGATGC
CACCAACGGCAAGCTGACCCTGAAGCTCATCTCCACCACCGGCAAGCTGCCCGTGCCCTGGCCCACCCTC
GTGACCACCTTAGGCTACGGCCTGATGGTGTTCGCCCGCTACCCCGACCACATGAAGCAGCACGACTTCT
TCAAGTCCGCCATGCCCGAAGGCTACGTCCAGGAGCGCACCATCTCTTTCGAGGACGACGGTTACTACAA
GACCCGCGCCGAGGTGAAGTTCGAGGGCGACACCCTGGTGAACCGCATCGTGCTGAAGGGCATCGACTTC
AAGGAGGACGGCAACATCCTGGGGCACAAGCTGGAGTACAACTTCAACCCCCACAACGTCTATATCACGG
CCGACAAGCAGAAGAACGGCATCAAGGCTAACTTCAAGATCCGCCACAACGTTGAGGACGGCGGCGTGCA
GCTCGCCGACCACTACCAGCAGAACACCCCCATCGGCGACGGCCCCGTGCTGATGCCCGACAACCACTAC
CTGAGCTACCAGTCCAAGCTGAGCAAAGACCCCAACGAGAAGCGCGATCACATGGTCCTGAAGGAGAGGG
TGACCGCCGCCGGGATTACACATGACATGAACGAGCTGTACAAGTAAGAATTCGAAGCTTGGCTGTTTTG
GTGGATGAGAGAAGATTTTCAGCCTGATACAGATTAAATCAGAACGCAGAAGCGGTCTGATAAAACAGAA
TTTGCCTGGCGGCAGTAGCGCGGTGGTCCCACCTGACCCCATGCCGAACTCAGAAGTGAAACGCCGTAGC
GCCGATGGTAGTGTGGGGTCTCCCCATGCGAGAGTAGGGAACTGCCAGGCATCAAATAAAACGAAAGGCT
CAGTCGAAAGACTGGGCCTTTCGTTTTATCTGTTGTTTGTCGGTGAACGCTCTCCTGAGTAGGACAAATC
CGCCGGGAGCGGATTTGAACGTTGCGAAGCAACGGCCCGGAGGGTGGCGGGCAGGACGCCCGCCATAAAC
TGCCAGGCATCAAATTAAGCAGAAGGCCATCCTGACGGATGGCCTTTTTGCGTTTCTACAAACTCTTTTG
TTTATTTTTCTAAATACATTCAAATATGTATCCGCTCATGAGACAATAACCCTGATAAATGCTTCAATAA
TATTGAAAAAGGAAGAGTATGAGTATTCAACATTTCCGTGTCGCCCTTATTCCCTTTTTTGCGGCATTTT
GCCTTCCTGTTTTTGCTCACCCAGAAACGCTGGTGAAAGTAAAAGATGCTGAAGATCAGTTGGGTGCACG
AGTGGGTTACATCGAACTGGATCTCAACAGCGGTAAGATCCTTGAGAGTTTTCGCCCCGAAGAACGTTTT
CCAATGATGAGCACTTTTAAAGTTCTGCTATGTGGCGCGGTATTATCCCGTGTTGACGCCGGGCAAGAGC
AACTCGGTCGCCGCATACACTATTCTCAGAATGACTTGGTTGAGTACTCACCAGTCACAGAAAAGCATCT
TACGGATGGCATGACAGTAAGAGAATTATGCAGTGCTGCCATAACCATGAGTGATAACACTGCGGCCAAC
TTACTTCTGACAACGATCGGAGGACCGAAGGAGCTAACCGCTTTTTTGCACAACATGGGGGATCATGTAA
CTCGCCTTGATCGTTGGGAACCGGAGCTGAATGAAGCCATACCAAACGACGAGCGTGACACCACGATGCC
TGTAGCAATGGCAACAACGTTGCGCAAACTATTAACTGGCGAACTACTTACTCTAGCTTCCCGGCAACAA
TTAATAGACTGGATGGAGGCGGATAAAGTTGCAGGACCACTTCTGCGCTCGGCCCTTCCGGCTGGCTGGT
TTATTGCTGATAAATCTGGAGCCGGTGAGCGTGGGTCTCGCGGTATCATTGCAGCACTGGGGCCAGATGG
TAAGCCCTCCCGTATCGTAGTTATCTACACGACGGGGAGTCAGGCAACTATGGATGAACGAAATAGACAG
ATCGCTGAGATAGGTGCCTCACTGATTAAGCATTGGTAACTGTCAGACCAAGTTTACTCATATATACTTT
AGATTGATTTAAAACTTCATTTTTAATTTAAAAGGATCTAGGTGAAGATCCTTTTTGATAATCTCATGAC
CAAAATCCCTTAACGTGAGTTTTCGTTCCACTGAGCGTCAGACCCCGTAGAAAAGATCAAAGGATCTTCT
TGAGATCCTTTTTTTCTGCGCGTAATCTGCTGCTTGCAAACAAAAAAACCACCGCTACCAGCGGTGGTTT
GTTTGCCGGATCAAGAGCTACCAACTCTTTTTCCGAAGGTAACTGGCTTCAGCAGAGCGCAGATACCAAA
TACTGTTCTTCTAGTGTAGCCGTAGTTAGGCCACCACTTCAAGAACTCTGTAGCACCGCCTACATACCTC
GCTCTGCTAATCCTGTTACCAGTGGCTGCTGCCAGTGGCGATAAGTCGTGTCTTACCGGGTTGGACTCAA
GACGATAGTTACCGGATAAGGCGCAGCGGTCGGGCTGAACGGGGGGTTCGTGCACACAGCCCAGCTTGGA
GCGAACGACCTACACCGAACTGAGATACCTACAGCGTGAGCTATGAGAAAGCGCCACGCTTCCCGAAGGG
AGAAAGGCGGACAGGTATCCGGTAAGCGGCAGGGTCGGAACAGGAGAGCGCACGAGGGAGCTTCCAGGGG
GAAACGCCTGGTATCTTTATAGTCCTGTCGGGTTTCGCCACCTCTGACTTGAGCGTCGATTTTTGTGATG
CTCGTCAGGGGGGCGGAGCCTATGGAAAAACGCCAGCAACGCGGCCTTTTTACGGTTCCTGGCCTTTTGC
TGGCCTTTTGCTCACATGTTCTTTCCTGCGTTATCCCCTGATTCTGTGGATAACCGTATTACCGCCTTTG
AGTGAGCTGATACCGCTCGCCGCAGCCGAACGACCGAGCGCAGCGAGTCAGTGAGCGAGGAAGCGGAAGA
GCGCCTGATGCGGTATTTTCTCCTTACGCATCTGTGCGGTATTTCACACCGCATATGGTGCACTCTCAGT
ACAATCTGCTCTGATGCCGCATAGTTAAGCCAGTATACACTCCGCTATCGCTACGTGACTGGGTCATGGC
TGCGCCCCGACACCCGCCAACACCCGCTGACGCGCCCTGACGGGCTTGTCTGCTCCCGGCATCCGCTTAC
AGACAAGCTGTGACCGTCTCCGGGAGCTGCATGTGTCAGAGGTTTTCACCGTCATCACCGAAACGCGCGA
GGCAGCAGATCAATTCGCGCGCGAAGGCGAAGCGGCATGCATAATGTGCCTGTCAAATGGACGAAGCAGG
GATTCTGCAAACCCTATGCTACTCCGTCAAGCCGTCAATTGTCTGATTCGTTACCAATTATGACAACTTG
ACGGCTACATCATTCACTTTTTCTTCACAACCGGCACGGAACTCGCTCGGGCTGGCCCCGGTGCATTTTT
TAAATACCCGCGAGAAATAGAGTTGATCGTCAAAACCAACATTGCGACCGACGGTGGCGATAGGCATCCG
GGTGGTGCTCAAAAGCAGCTTCGCCTGGCTGATACGTTGGTCCTCGCGCCAGCTTAAGACGCTAATCCCT
AACTGCTGGCGGAAAAGATGTGACAGACGCGACGGCGACAAGCAAACATGCTGTGCGACGCTGGCGATAT
CAAAATTGCTGTCTGCCAGGTGATCGCTGATGTACTGACAAGCCTCGCGTACCCGATTATCCATCGGTGG
ATGGAGCGACTCGTTAATCGCTTCCATGCGCCGCAGTAACAATTGCTCAAGCAGATTTATCGCCAGCAGC
TCCGAATAGCGCCCTTCCCCTTGCCCGGCGTTAATGATTTGCCCAAACAGGTCGCTGAAATGCGGCTGGT
GCGCTTCATCCGGGCGAAAGAACCCCGTATTGGCAAATATTGACGGCCAGTTAAGCCATTCATGCCAGTA
GGCGCGCGGACGAAAGTAAACCCACTGGTGATACCATTCGCGAGCCTCCGGATGACGACCGTAGTGATGA
ATCTCTCCTGGCGGGAACAGCAAAATATCACCCGGTCGGCAAACAAATTCTCGTCCCTGATTTTTCACCA
CCCCCTGACCGCGAATGGTGAGATTGAGAATATAACCTTTCATTCCCAGCGGTCGGTCGATAAAAAAATC
GAGATAACCGTTGGCCTCAATCGGCGTTAAACCCGCCACCAGATGGGCATTAAACGAGTATCCCGGCAGC
AGGGGATCATTCTGCGCTTCAGCCATACT
Features (pLannotate 1.2.2; 12 found; start..end, strand, type, name):
     24..308     +  promoter       araBAD promoter: araBAD; promoter of the L-arabinose operon of E. coli; the araC regulatory gene is transcribed in the opposite direction (Guzman et al., 1995)
    351..368     +  CDS            6xHis: 6xHis affinity tag
    378..1097    +  CDS            mGreenLantern: monomeric GFP derivative that displays exceptionally high brightness in cells (Campbell et al., 2020)
   1194..1309    +  ncRNA          5S rRNA: Accession: RF00001 - 5S ribosomal RNA
   1313..1399    +  terminator     rrnB T1 terminator: Escherichia coli rrnB; transcription terminator T1 from the E. coli rrnB gene
   1491..1518    +  terminator     rrnB T2 terminator: transcription terminator T2 from the E. coli rrnB gene
   1537..1628    +  promoter       AmpR promoter: bla
   1629..2489    +  CDS            AmpR: β-lactamase; bla; confers resistance to ampicillin, carbenicillin, and related antibiotics
   2660..3248    +  rep_origin     ori: high-copy-number ColE1/pMB1/pBR322/pUC origin of replication
   3434..3574    -  misc_feature   bom: basis of mobility region from pBR322
   3676..3716    -  CDS            rop (fragment): Rop protein, which maintains plasmids at low copy number; rop
   3841..4716    -  CDS            araC: ARAC_ECOLI - Experimental evidence at protein level: Swiss-Prot protein existence level 1. Transcription factor that regulates the expression of several genes involved in the transport and metabolism of L-arabinose (PubMed:4362626, PubMed:328165, PubMed:6251457, PubMed:2962192, PubMed:6319708, PubMed:2231717, PubMed:1447222). Functions both as a positive and a negative regulator (PubMed:328165, PubMed:6251457). In the presence of arabinose, activates the expression of the araBAD, araE, araFGH and araJ promoters (PubMed:4362626, PubMed:328165, PubMed:6251457, PubMed:2962192, PubMed:6319708, Pub
