[The description below was written by a language model from this plasmid's Addgene catalogue record and pLannotate feature annotations shown in this document.]
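Description:
pBAD-mhYFP is a bacterial expression plasmid of about 4.7 kb, built on the Invitrogen pBAD/His-B backbone, for arabinose-inducible production of monomeric hyperfolder YFP (mhYFP) in E. coli. It is selected with ampicillin through a β-lactamase (AmpR) gene driven by its own promoter. It replicates from a ColE1/pBR322-type origin, next to which lie the pBR322 bom region and only a fragment of rop. The catalogue lists the plasmid as low copy, whereas the automated annotation gives a generic "high-copy" label for this family of origins.

The payload is a 720 bp synthetic open reading frame encoding mhYFP, described as hfYFP carrying the S147P, L195M and V206K substitutions. It was cloned between BglII and EcoRI sites, both of which are retained. An N-terminal 6xHis tag sits just upstream for metal-affinity purification. The depositor notes that several of the amino acids that normally lie between the His tag and the insert in this backbone have been removed. The annotation software labels the coding sequence as mGreenLantern, which is most likely a nearest-match call to a related GFP-family protein and not the actual identity of the insert.

Transcription is driven by the araBAD promoter and controlled by the divergently encoded AraC regulator, which represses the promoter in the absence of L-arabinose and activates it when the sugar is present, so expression is tightly controlled and titratable. The rrnB T1 and T2 terminators, preceded by a 5S rRNA segment from the same operon, end the transcript downstream of the insert. The construct serves to express and purify this fluorescent protein, which comes from work on chemically stable fluorescent proteins for advanced microscopy.
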