Addgene plasmid #186532: pBAD-mhYFP
Purpose: Monomeric hyperfolder YFP fluorescent protein: bacterial expression plasmid
Depositing lab: Gregory Petsko. Depositing organization: Cornell University. Publication: Chemically stable fluorescent proteins for advanced microscopy. Campbell BC, Paez-Segala MG, Looger LL, Petsko GA, Liu CF. Nat Methods. 2022 Nov 7. pii: 10.1038/s41592-022-01660-7. doi: 10.1038/s41592-022-01660-7. PubMed 36344833.
Backbone
  Vector backbone: pBAD/His-B
  Backbone manufacturer: Invitrogen
  Vector type: Bacterial Expression
Growth in bacteria
  Bacterial resistance: Ampicillin, 100 μg/mL
  Growth temperature: 37°C
  Growth strain: DH5alpha
  Copy number: Low Copy
Gene/Insert
  Gene/Insert name: Monomeric hyperfolder YFP (alt name: mhYFP)
  Species: Synthetic
  Insert size (bp): 720
  Mutation: hfYFP-S147P/L195M/V206K
  Promoter: araB
  Tag / fusion protein: 6xHis (N terminal on insert)
  Cloning method: Restriction Enzyme; 5′ cloning site BglII (not destroyed); 3′ cloning site EcoRI (not destroyed)
  Sequencing primers: 5′ pBAD-F (ATGCCATAGCATTTTTATCCA); 3′ pBAD-R (GATTTAATCTGTATCAGG)
Terms and licenses: Academic/Nonprofit Terms; Industry Terms: Not Available to Industry
Depositor comments: Backbone is identical to that of Addgene #37129 (several amino acids between the FP insert and His-tag are removed).
How to cite: pBAD-mhYFP was a gift from Gregory Petsko (Addgene plasmid # 186532 ; http://n2t.net/addgene:186532 ; RRID:Addgene_186532)
